Addgene plasmid #125513: lentiSAMv2 ZFAND3-guide1
Purpose: CRISPR-mediated activation of ZFAND3. Catalytically inactive Cas9 from S. pyogenes and VP64 with 2A-BlastR.
Depositing lab: Jorge Ferrer. Depositing organization: Imperial College London. Publication: Human pancreatic islet three-dimensional chromatin architecture provides insights into the genetics of type 2 diabetes. Miguel-Escalada I, Bonas-Guarch S, Cebola I, Ponsa-Cobas J, Mendieta-Esteban J, Atla G, Javierre BM, Rolando DMY, Farabella I, Morgan CC, Garcia-Hurtado J, Beucher A, Moran I, Pasquali L, Ramos-Rodriguez M, Appel EVR, Linneberg A, Gjesing AP, Witte DR, Pedersen O, Grarup N, Ravassard P, Torrents D, Mercader JM, Piemonti L, Berney T, de Koning EJP, Kerr-Conte J, Pattou F, Fedko IO, Groop L, Prokopenko I, Hansen T, Marti-Renom MA, Fraser P, Ferrer J. Nat Genet. 2019 Jun 28. pii: 10.1038/s41588-019-0457-0. doi: 10.1038/s41588-019-0457-0. PubMed 31253982.
Backbone
  Vector backbone: lentiSAMv2
  Backbone manufacturer: Feng Zhang (Addgene #75112)
  Vector type: Mammalian Expression, Lentiviral, CRISPR
  Selectable markers: Blasticidin
Growth in bacteria
  Bacterial resistance: Ampicillin, 100 μg/mL
  Growth temperature: 37°C
  Growth strain: Stbl3
  Copy number: High Copy
Gene/Insert
  Gene/Insert name: dCas9-VP64-2A-BlastR
  gRNA/shRNA sequence: ACCGCACAGGACATCTCTC
  Species: H. sapiens (human)
  Promoter: EF1a core and U6
  Cloning method: Restriction Enzyme; 5′ cloning site Unknown (destroyed during cloning); 3′ cloning site Unknown (destroyed during cloning)
  Sequencing primers: 5′ GATCCGCCACCATGGATGC
Terms and licenses: Academic/Nonprofit Terms; Industry Terms: Not Available to Industry
How to cite: lentiSAMv2 ZFAND3-guide1 was a gift from Jorge Ferrer (Addgene plasmid # 125513 ; http://n2t.net/addgene:125513 ; RRID:Addgene_125513)
