[The description below was written by a language model from this plasmid's Addgene catalogue record and pLannotate feature annotations shown in this document.]
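Description:
lentiSAMv2 ZFAND3-guide1 is a 13.5 kb lentiviral CRISPR activation plasmid built on the lentiSAMv2 backbone, carrying a guide RNA directed at human ZFAND3. It is propagated in E. coli through a high-copy ColE1/pUC-type origin with ampicillin selection (AmpR); an f1 origin is also present. The backbone additionally contains an SV40/EM7-driven bleomycin/Zeocin resistance cassette located outside the viral transfer region. The lentiviral portion has a CMV enhancer/promoter fused to a truncated HIV-1 5' LTR, which drives genomic RNA production in packaging cells. This is followed by the Ψ packaging signal, RRE for Rev-dependent export, cPPT/CTS, a WPRE to boost transcript expression, and a truncated 3' LTR followed by a bGH polyadenylation signal.

Two expression units sit between the LTRs. A human U6 Pol III promoter transcribes the ZFAND3-targeting guide in an S. pyogenes scaffold modified with two MS2 stem loops. These loops bind MS2 coat protein and so can recruit MS2-fused activator proteins supplied from a separate construct, as in the synergistic activation mediator design. Downstream, an EF-1α core promoter drives a nucleoplasmin NLS-tagged, catalytically dead Cas9 (D10A/N863A). According to the catalogue entry, this is fused to the VP64 activation domain and linked through a 2A peptide to blasticidin S deaminase. The VP64 and 2A segments are not individually annotated in the feature table, but there is an unannotated gap between dCas9 and BSD where they would lie. Transduced mammalian cells are selected with blasticidin. The construct is intended for CRISPR-mediated transcriptional activation of ZFAND3, and the associated study concerns chromatin architecture in human pancreatic islets and the genetics of type 2 diabetes.
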