Features (pLannotate 1.2.2; 38 found; start..end, strand, type, name):
     18..36      +  misc_RNA       MS2 stem loop: stem loop that binds the bacteriophage MS2 coat protein
     47..83      +  misc_RNA       gRNA scaffold (fragment): guide RNA scaffold for the Streptococcus pyogenes CRISPR/Cas9 system
     88..106     +  misc_RNA       MS2 stem loop: stem loop that binds the bacteriophage MS2 coat protein
    117..136     +  misc_RNA       gRNA scaffold (fragment): guide RNA scaffold for the Streptococcus pyogenes CRISPR/Cas9 system
    149..167     +  CDS            small t antigen (fragment): SV40 (simian virus 40) small t antigen
    193..404     +  promoter       EF-1α core promoter: core promoter for human elongation factor EF-1α
    421..468     +  CDS            nucleoplasmin NLS: bipartite nuclear localization signal from nucleoplasmin
    468..4569    +  CDS            dCas9 (fragment): catalytically dead mutant of the Cas9 endonuclease from the Streptococcus pyogenes Type II CRISPR/Cas system RNA-guided DNA-binding protein that lacks endonuclease activity due to the D10A mutation in the RuvC catalytic domain and the N863A mutation in the HNH catalytic domain
   4894..5292    +  CDS            BSD: blasticidin S deaminase; Aspergillus terreus BSD; confers resistance to blasticidin
   5293..5314    +  misc_feature   MCS (fragment): pBluescript multiple cloning site
   5317..5905    +  misc_feature   WPRE: woodchuck hepatitis virus posttranscriptional regulatory element
   5842..6423    +  CDS            nef (fragment): NEF_HV1H2 - Experimental evidence at protein level: Swiss-Prot protein existence level 1. Extracellular Nef protein targets CD4(+) T-lymphocytes for apoptosis by interacting with CXCR4 surface receptors. From Human immunodeficiency virus type 1 group M subtype B (isolate HXB2) (HIV-1).
   6430..6610    +  LTR            5' LTR (truncated): truncated 5' long terminal repeat (LTR) from HIV-1
   6642..6866    +  polyA_signal   bGH poly(A) signal: bovine growth hormone polyadenylation signal
   6870..6891    +  promoter       SV40 promoter (fragment): SV40 enhancer and early promoter
   6912..7340    +  rep_origin     f1 ori (sequence partly withheld): f1 bacteriophage origin of replication; arrow indicates direction of (+) strand synthesis
   7354..7683    +  promoter       SV40 promoter: SV40 enhancer and early promoter
   7731..7778    +  promoter       EM7 promoter: synthetic bacterial promoter&nbsp
   7797..8171    +  CDS            BleoR: antibiotic-binding protein; Sh ble from Streptoalloteichus hindustanus; confers resistance to bleomycin, phleomycin, and Zeocin™
   8181..8306    +  CDS            ble (fragment): BLE_KLEPN - Experimental evidence at protein level: Swiss-Prot protein existence level 1. Binding protein with a strong affinity to the bleomycin family of antibiotics. Binds to CL990; an antimitotic-antibiotic compound. From Klebsiella pneumoniae.
   8301..8422    +  polyA_signal   SV40 poly(A) signal: SV40 polyadenylation signal
   8493..8515    -  protein_bind   lac operator (fragment): The lac repressor binds to the lac operator to inhibit transcription in E. coli. This inhibition can be relieved by adding lactose or isopropyl-β-D-thiogalactopyranoside (IPTG). lac repressor encoded by lacI
   8519..8549    -  promoter       lac promoter: promoter for the E. coli lac operon
   8564..8585    -  protein_bind   CAP binding site: CAP binding activates transcription in the presence of cAMP. E. coli catabolite activator protein
   8598..8690    -  CDS            lacI (fragment): lac repressor; lacI; The lac repressor binds to the lac operator to inhibit transcription in E. coli. This inhibition can be relieved by adding lactose or isopropyl-β-D-thiogalactopyranoside (IPTG).
   8873..9461    -  rep_origin     ori: high-copy-number ColE1/pMB1/pBR322/pUC origin of replication
   9632..10492   -  CDS            AmpR: β-lactamase; bla; confers resistance to ampicillin, carbenicillin, and related antibiotics
  10493..10597   -  promoter       AmpR promoter: bla
  10656..10708   -  misc_feature   bom (fragment): basis of mobility region from pBR322
  10863..11242   +  enhancer       CMV enhancer: human cytomegalovirus immediate early enhancer
  11243..11442   +  promoter       CMV promoter: human cytomegalovirus (CMV) immediate early promoter
  11460..11640   +  LTR            5' LTR (truncated): truncated 5' long terminal repeat (LTR) from HIV-1
  11687..11812   +  misc_feature   HIV-1 Ψ: packaging signal of human immunodeficiency virus type 1
  11796..12159   +  CDS            HIV-1 gag (fragment): gag protein from human immunodeficiency virus 1; gag
  12305..12538   +  misc_feature   RRE: The Rev response element (RRE) of HIV-1 allows for Rev-dependent mRNA export from the nucleus to the cytoplasm.
  12915..13015   +  CDS            Rev (fragment): human immunodeficiency virus 1 (HIV-1) Rev protein; rev; enhances nuclear export of unspliced and incompletely spliced viral mRNAs
  13065..13182   +  misc_feature   cPPT/CTS: central polypurine tract and central termination sequence of HIV-1
  13232..13472   +  promoter       U6 promoter: RNA polymerase III promoter for human U6 snRNA
>Addgene plasmid #125513 | lentiSAMv2 ZFAND3-guide1 | addgene full sequence | sequence record 251558 | Addgene NGS Result
GTTTTAGAGCTAGGCCAACATGAGGATCACCCATGTCTGCAGGGCCTAGCAAGTTAAAATAAGGCTAGTC
CGTTATCAACTTGGCCAACATGAGGATCACCCATGTCTGCAGGGCCAAGTGGCACCGAGTCGGTGCTTTT
TTTGGATCCTAGGTCTTGAAAGGAGTGGGAATTGGCTCCGGTGCCCGTCAGTGGGCAGAGCGCACATCGC
CCACAGTCCCCGAGAAGTTGGGGGGAGGGGTCGGCAATTGATCCGGTGCCTAGAGAAGGTGGCGCGGGGT
AAACTGGGAAAGTGATGTCGTGTACTGGCTCCGCCTTTTTCCCGAGGGTGGGGGAGAACCGTATATAAGT
GCAGTAGTCGCCGTGAACGTTCTTTTTCGCAACGGGTTTGCCGCCAGAACACAGGCGTACGGCCACCATG
AAAAGGCCGGCGGCCACGAAAAAGGCCGGCCAGGCAAAAAAGAAAAAGGACAAGAAGTACAGCATCGGCC
TGGCCATCGGCACCAACTCTGTGGGCTGGGCCGTGATCACCGACGAGTACAAGGTGCCCAGCAAGAAATT
CAAGGTGCTGGGCAACACCGACCGGCACAGCATCAAGAAGAACCTGATCGGAGCCCTGCTGTTCGACAGC
GGCGAAACAGCCGAGGCCACCCGGCTGAAGAGAACCGCCAGAAGAAGATACACCAGACGGAAGAACCGGA
TCTGCTATCTGCAAGAGATCTTCAGCAACGAGATGGCCAAGGTGGACGACAGCTTCTTCCACAGACTGGA
AGAGTCCTTCCTGGTGGAAGAGGATAAGAAGCACGAGCGGCACCCCATCTTCGGCAACATCGTGGACGAG
GTGGCCTACCACGAGAAGTACCCCACCATCTACCACCTGAGAAAGAAACTGGTGGACAGCACCGACAAGG
CCGACCTGCGGCTGATCTATCTGGCCCTGGCCCACATGATCAAGTTCCGGGGCCACTTCCTGATCGAGGG
CGACCTGAACCCCGACAACAGCGACGTGGACAAGCTGTTCATCCAGCTGGTGCAGACCTACAACCAGCTG
TTCGAGGAAAACCCCATCAACGCCAGCGGCGTGGACGCCAAGGCCATCCTGTCTGCCAGACTGAGCAAGA
GCAGACGGCTGGAAAATCTGATCGCCCAGCTGCCCGGCGAGAAGAAGAATGGCCTGTTCGGCAACCTGAT
TGCCCTGAGCCTGGGCCTGACCCCCAACTTCAAGAGCAACTTCGACCTGGCCGAGGATGCCAAACTGCAG
CTGAGCAAGGACACCTACGACGACGACCTGGACAACCTGCTGGCCCAGATCGGCGACCAGTACGCCGACC
TGTTTCTGGCCGCCAAGAACCTGTCCGACGCCATCCTGCTGAGCGACATCCTGAGAGTGAACACCGAGAT
CACCAAGGCCCCCCTGAGCGCCTCTATGATCAAGAGATACGACGAGCACCACCAGGACCTGACCCTGCTG
AAAGCTCTCGTGCGGCAGCAGCTGCCTGAGAAGTACAAAGAGATTTTCTTCGACCAGAGCAAGAACGGCT
ACGCCGGCTACATTGACGGCGGAGCCAGCCAGGAAGAGTTCTACAAGTTCATCAAGCCCATCCTGGAAAA
GATGGACGGCACCGAGGAACTGCTCGTGAAGCTGAACAGAGAGGACCTGCTGCGGAAGCAGCGGACCTTC
GACAACGGCAGCATCCCCCACCAGATCCACCTGGGAGAGCTGCACGCCATTCTGCGGCGGCAGGAAGATT
TTTACCCATTCCTGAAGGACAACCGGGAAAAGATCGAGAAGATCCTGACCTTCCGCATCCCCTACTACGT
GGGCCCTCTGGCCAGGGGAAACAGCAGATTCGCCTGGATGACCAGAAAGAGCGAGGAAACCATCACCCCC
TGGAACTTCGAGGAAGTGGTGGACAAGGGCGCTTCCGCCCAGAGCTTCATCGAGCGGATGACCAACTTCG
ATAAGAACCTGCCCAACGAGAAGGTGCTGCCCAAGCACAGCCTGCTGTACGAGTACTTCACCGTGTATAA
CGAGCTGACCAAAGTGAAATACGTGACCGAGGGAATGAGAAAGCCCGCCTTCCTGAGCGGCGAGCAGAAA
AAGGCCATCGTGGACCTGCTGTTCAAGACCAACCGGAAAGTGACCGTGAAGCAGCTGAAAGAGGACTACT
TCAAGAAAATCGAGTGCTTCGACTCCGTGGAAATCTCCGGCGTGGAAGATCGGTTCAACGCCTCCCTGGG
CACATACCACGATCTGCTGAAAATTATCAAGGACAAGGACTTCCTGGACAATGAGGAAAACGAGGACATT
CTGGAAGATATCGTGCTGACCCTGACACTGTTTGAGGACAGAGAGATGATCGAGGAACGGCTGAAAACCT
ATGCCCACCTGTTCGACGACAAAGTGATGAAGCAGCTGAAGCGGCGGAGATACACCGGCTGGGGCAGGCT
GAGCCGGAAGCTGATCAACGGCATCCGGGACAAGCAGTCCGGCAAGACAATCCTGGATTTCCTGAAGTCC
GACGGCTTCGCCAACAGAAACTTCATGCAGCTGATCCACGACGACAGCCTGACCTTTAAAGAGGACATCC
AGAAAGCCCAGGTGTCCGGCCAGGGCGATAGCCTGCACGAGCACATTGCCAATCTGGCCGGCAGCCCCGC
CATTAAGAAGGGCATCCTGCAGACAGTGAAGGTGGTGGACGAGCTCGTGAAAGTGATGGGCCGGCACAAG
CCCGAGAACATCGTGATCGAAATGGCCAGAGAGAACCAGACCACCCAGAAGGGACAGAAGAACAGCCGCG
AGAGAATGAAGCGGATCGAAGAGGGCATCAAAGAGCTGGGCAGCCAGATCCTGAAAGAACACCCCGTGGA
AAACACCCAGCTGCAGAACGAGAAGCTGTACCTGTACTACCTGCAGAATGGGCGGGATATGTACGTGGAC
CAGGAACTGGACATCAACCGGCTGTCCGACTACGATGTGGACCACATCGTGCCTCAGAGCTTTCTGAAGG
ACGACTCCATCGACAACAAGGTGCTGACCAGAAGCGACAAGGCCCGGGGCAAGAGCGACAACGTGCCCTC
CGAAGAGGTCGTGAAGAAGATGAAGAACTACTGGCGGCAGCTGCTGAACGCCAAGCTGATTACCCAGAGA
AAGTTCGACAATCTGACCAAGGCCGAGAGAGGCGGCCTGAGCGAACTGGATAAGGCCGGCTTCATCAAGA
GACAGCTGGTGGAAACCCGGCAGATCACAAAGCACGTGGCACAGATCCTGGACTCCCGGATGAACACTAA
GTACGACGAGAATGACAAGCTGATCCGGGAAGTGAAAGTGATCACCCTGAAGTCCAAGCTGGTGTCCGAT
TTCCGGAAGGATTTCCAGTTTTACAAAGTGCGCGAGATCAACAACTACCACCACGCCCACGACGCCTACC
TGAACGCCGTCGTGGGAACCGCCCTGATCAAAAAGTACCCTAAGCTGGAAAGCGAGTTCGTGTACGGCGA
CTACAAGGTGTACGACGTGCGGAAGATGATCGCCAAGAGCGAGCAGGAAATCGGCAAGGCTACCGCCAAG
TACTTCTTCTACAGCAACATCATGAACTTTTTCAAGACCGAGATTACCCTGGCCAACGGCGAGATCCGGA
AGCGGCCTCTGATCGAGACAAACGGCGAAACCGGGGAGATCGTGTGGGATAAGGGCCGGGATTTTGCCAC
CGTGCGGAAAGTGCTGAGCATGCCCCAAGTGAATATCGTGAAAAAGACCGAGGTGCAGACAGGCGGCTTC
AGCAAAGAGTCTATCCTGCCCAAGAGGAACAGCGATAAGCTGATCGCCAGAAAGAAGGACTGGGACCCTA
AGAAGTACGGCGGCTTCGACAGCCCCACCGTGGCCTATTCTGTGCTGGTGGTGGCCAAAGTGGAAAAGGG
CAAGTCCAAGAAACTGAAGAGTGTGAAAGAGCTGCTGGGGATCACCATCATGGAAAGAAGCAGCTTCGAG
AAGAATCCCATCGACTTTCTGGAAGCCAAGGGCTACAAAGAAGTGAAAAAGGACCTGATCATCAAGCTGC
CTAAGTACTCCCTGTTCGAGCTGGAAAACGGCCGGAAGAGAATGCTGGCCTCTGCCGGCGAACTGCAGAA
GGGAAACGAACTGGCCCTGCCCTCCAAATATGTGAACTTCCTGTACCTGGCCAGCCACTATGAGAAGCTG
AAGGGCTCCCCCGAGGATAATGAGCAGAAACAGCTGTTTGTGGAACAGCACAAGCACTACCTGGACGAGA
TCATCGAGCAGATCAGCGAGTTCTCCAAGAGAGTGATCCTGGCCGACGCTAATCTGGACAAAGTGCTGTC
CGCCTACAACAAGCACCGGGATAAGCCCATCAGAGAGCAGGCCGAGAATATCATCCACCTGTTTACCCTG
ACCAATCTGGGAGCCCCTGCCGCCTTCAAGTACTTTGACACCACCATCGACCGGAAGAGGTACACCAGCA
CCAAAGAGGTGCTGGACGCCACCCTGATCCACCAGAGCATCACCGGCCTGTACGAGACACGGATCGACCT
GTCTCAGCTGGGAGGCGACAGCGCTGGAGGAGGTGGAAGCGGAGGAGGAGGAAGCGGAGGAGGAGGTAGC
GGACCTAAGAAAAAGAGGAAGGTGGCGGCCGCTGGATCCGGACGGGCTGACGCATTGGACGATTTTGATC
TGGATATGCTGGGAAGTGACGCCCTCGATGATTTTGACCTTGACATGCTTGGTTCGGATGCCCTTGATGA
CTTTGACCTCGACATGCTCGGCAGTGACGCCCTTGATGATTTCGACCTGGACATGCTGATTAACTGTACA
GGCAGTGGAGAGGGCAGAGGAAGTCTGCTAACATGCGGTGACGTCGAGGAGAATCCTGGCCCAATGGCCA
AGCCTTTGTCTCAAGAAGAATCCACCCTCATTGAAAGAGCAACGGCTACAATCAACAGCATCCCCATCTC
TGAAGACTACAGCGTCGCCAGCGCAGCTCTCTCTAGCGACGGCCGCATCTTCACTGGTGTCAATGTATAT
CATTTTACTGGGGGACCTTGTGCAGAACTCGTGGTGCTGGGCACTGCTGCTGCTGCGGCAGCTGGCAACC
TGACTTGTATCGTCGCGATCGGAAATGAGAACAGGGGCATCTTGAGCCCCTGCGGACGGTGCCGACAGGT
GCTTCTCGATCTGCATCCTGGGATCAAAGCCATAGTGAAGGACAGTGATGGACAGCCGACGGCAGTTGGG
ATTCGTGAATTGCTGCCCTCTGGTTATGTGTGGGAGGGCTAAGAATTCGATATCAAGCTTATCGGTAATC
AACCTCTGGATTACAAAATTTGTGAAAGATTGACTGGTATTCTTAACTATGTTGCTCCTTTTACGCTATG
TGGATACGCTGCTTTAATGCCTTTGTATCATGCTATTGCTTCCCGTATGGCTTTCATTTTCTCCTCCTTG
TATAAATCCTGGTTGCTGTCTCTTTATGAGGAGTTGTGGCCCGTTGTCAGGCAACGTGGCGTGGTGTGCA
CTGTGTTTGCTGACGCAACCCCCACTGGTTGGGGCATTGCCACCACCTGTCAGCTCCTTTCCGGGACTTT
CGCTTTCCCCCTCCCTATTGCCACGGCGGAACTCATCGCCGCCTGCCTTGCCCGCTGCTGGACAGGGGCT
CGGCTGTTGGGCACTGACAATTCCGTGGTGTTGTCGGGGAAATCATCGTCCTTTCCTTGGCTGCTCGCCT
GTGTTGCCACCTGGATTCTGCGCGGGACGTCCTTCTGCTACGTCCCTTCGGCCCTCAATCCAGCGGACCT
TCCTTCCCGCGGCCTGCTGCCGGCTCTGCGGCCTCTTCCGCGTCTTCGCCTTCGCCCTCAGACGAGTCGG
ATCTCCCTTTGGGCCGCCTCCCCGCATCGATACCGTCGACCTCGAGACCTAGAAAAACATGGAGCAATCA
CAAGTAGCAATACAGCAGCTACCAATGCTGATTGTGCCTGGCTAGAAGCACAAGAGGAGGAGGAGGTGGG
TTTTCCAGTCACACCTCAGGTACCTTTAAGACCAATGACTTACAAGGCAGCTGTAGATCTTAGCCACTTT
TTAAAAGAAAAGGGGGGACTGGAAGGGCTAATTCACTCCCAACGAAGACAAGATATCCTTGATCTGTGGA
TCTACCACACACAAGGCTACTTCCCTGATTGGCAGAACTACACACCAGGGCCAGGGATCAGATATCCACT
GACCTTTGGATGGTGCTACAAGCTAGTACCAGTTGAGCAAGAGAAGGTAGAAGAAGCCAATGAAGGAGAG
AACACCCGCTTGTTACACCCTGTGAGCCTGCATGGGATGGATGACCCGGAGAGAGAAGTATTAGAGTGGA
GGTTTGACAGCCGCCTAGCATTTCATCACATGGCCCGAGAGCTGCATCCGGACTGTACTGGGTCTCTCTG
GTTAGACCAGATCTGAGCCTGGGAGCTCTCTGGCTAACTAGGGAACCCACTGCTTAAGCCTCAATAAAGC
TTGCCTTGAGTGCTTCAAGTAGTGTGTGCCCGTCTGTTGTGTGACTCTGGTAACTAGAGATCCCTCAGAC
CCTTTTAGTCAGTGTGGAAAATCTCTAGCAGGGCCCGTTTAAACCCGCTGATCAGCCTCGACTGTGCCTT
CTAGTTGCCAGCCATCTGTTGTTTGCCCCTCCCCCGTGCCTTCCTTGACCCTGGAAGGTGCCACTCCCAC
TGTCCTTTCCTAATAAAATGAGGAAATTGCATCGCATTGTCTGAGTAGGTGTCATTCTATTCTGGGGGGT
GGGGTGGGGCAGGACAGCAAGGGGGAGGATTGGGAAGACAATAGCAGGCATGCTGGGGATGCGGTGGGCT
CTATGGCTTCTGAGGCGGAAAGAACCAGCTGGGGCTCTAGGGGGTATCCCC
[124 nt withheld, positions 6912-7035]
C
[91 nt withheld, positions 7037-7127]
A
[49 nt withheld, positions 7129-7177]
CCTTTGACGTTGGAGTCCACGTTCTTT
[37 nt withheld, positions 7205-7241]
ACCCTATCTCGGTCTATTCTTTTGATTTATAAGGGATTTTGCCGATTTCGGCCTATTGGTTAAAAAATGA
GCTGATTTAACAAAAATTTAACGCGAATTAATTCTGTGGAATGTGTGTCAGTTAGGGTGTGGAAAGTCCC
CAGGCTCCCCAGCAGGCAGAAGTATGCAAAGCATGCATCTCAATTAGTCAGCAACCAGGTGTGGAAAGTC
CCCAGGCTCCCCAGCAGGCAGAAGTATGCAAAGCATGCATCTCAATTAGTCAGCAACCATAGTCCCGCCC
CTAACTCCGCCCATCCCGCCCCTAACTCCGCCCAGTTCCGCCCATTCTCCGCCCCATGGCTGACTAATTT
TTTTTATTTATGCAGAGGCCGAGGCCGCCTCTGCCTCTGAGCTATTCCAGAAGTAGTGAGGAGGCTTTTT
TGGAGGCCTAGGCTTTTGCAAAAAGCTCCCGGGAGCTTGTATATCCATTTTCGGATCTGATCAGCACGTG
TTGACAATTAATCATCGGCATAGTATATCGGCATAGTATAATACGACAAGGTGAGGAACTAAACCATGGC
CAAGTTGACCAGTGCCGTTCCGGTGCTCACCGCGCGCGACGTCGCCGGAGCGGTCGAGTTCTGGACCGAC
CGGCTCGGGTTCTCCCGGGACTTCGTGGAGGACGACTTCGCCGGTGTGGTCCGGGACGACGTGACCCTGT
TCATCAGCGCGGTCCAGGACCAGGTGGTGCCGGACAACACCCTGGCCTGGGTGTGGGTGCGCGGCCTGGA
CGAGCTGTACGCCGAGTGGTCGGAGGTCGTGTCCACGAACTTCCGGGACGCCTCCGGGCCGGCCATGACC
GAGATCGGCGAGCAGCCGTGGGGGCGGGAGTTCGCCCTGCGCGACCCGGCCGGCAACTGCGTGCACTTCG
TGGCCGAGGAGCAGGACTGACACGTGCTACGAGATTTCGATTCCACCGCCGCCTTCTATGAAAGGTTGGG
CTTCGGAATCGTTTTCCGGGACGCCGGCTGGATGATCCTCCAGCGCGGGGATCTCATGCTGGAGTTCTTC
GCCCACCCCAACTTGTTTATTGCAGCTTATAATGGTTACAAATAAAGCAATAGCATCACAAATTTCACAA
ATAAAGCATTTTTTTCACTGCATTCTAGTTGTGGTTTGTCCAAACTCATCAATGTATCTTATCATGTCTG
TATACCGTCGACCTCTAGCTAGAGCTTGGCGTAATCATGGTCATAGCTGTTTCCTGTGTGAAATTGTTAT
CCGCTCACAATTCCACACAACATACGAGCCGGAAGCATAAAGTGTAAAGCCTGGGGTGCCTAATGAGTGA
GCTAACTCACATTAATTGCGTTGCGCTCACTGCCCGCTTTCCAGTCGGGAAACCTGTCGTGCCAGCTGCA
TTAATGAATCGGCCAACGCGCGGGGAGAGGCGGTTTGCGTATTGGGCGCTCTTCCGCTTCCTCGCTCACT
GACTCGCTGCGCTCGGTCGTTCGGCTGCGGCGAGCGGTATCAGCTCACTCAAAGGCGGTAATACGGTTAT
CCACAGAATCAGGGGATAACGCAGGAAAGAACATGTGAGCAAAAGGCCAGCAAAAGGCCAGGAACCGTAA
AAAGGCCGCGTTGCTGGCGTTTTTCCATAGGCTCCGCCCCCCTGACGAGCATCACAAAAATCGACGCTCA
AGTCAGAGGTGGCGAAACCCGACAGGACTATAAAGATACCAGGCGTTTCCCCCTGGAAGCTCCCTCGTGC
GCTCTCCTGTTCCGACCCTGCCGCTTACCGGATACCTGTCCGCCTTTCTCCCTTCGGGAAGCGTGGCGCT
TTCTCATAGCTCACGCTGTAGGTATCTCAGTTCGGTGTAGGTCGTTCGCTCCAAGCTGGGCTGTGTGCAC
GAACCCCCCGTTCAGCCCGACCGCTGCGCCTTATCCGGTAACTATCGTCTTGAGTCCAACCCGGTAAGAC
ACGACTTATCGCCACTGGCAGCAGCCACTGGTAACAGGATTAGCAGAGCGAGGTATGTAGGCGGTGCTAC
AGAGTTCTTGAAGTGGTGGCCTAACTACGGCTACACTAGAAGAACAGTATTTGGTATCTGCGCTCTGCTG
AAGCCAGTTACCTTCGGAAAAAGAGTTGGTAGCTCTTGATCCGGCAAACAAACCACCGCTGGTAGCGGTG
GTTTTTTTGTTTGCAAGCAGCAGATTACGCGCAGAAAAAAAGGATCTCAAGAAGATCCTTTGATCTTTTC
TACGGGGTCTGACGCTCAGTGGAACGAAAACTCACGTTAAGGGATTTTGGTCATGAGATTATCAAAAAGG
ATCTTCACCTAGATCCTTTTAAATTAAAAATGAAGTTTTAAATCAATCTAAAGTATATATGAGTAAACTT
GGTCTGACAGTTACCAATGCTTAATCAGTGAGGCACCTATCTCAGCGATCTGTCTATTTCGTTCATCCAT
AGTTGCCTGACTCCCCGTCGTGTAGATAACTACGATACGGGAGGGCTTACCATCTGGCCCCAGTGCTGCA
ATGATACCGCGAGACCCACGCTCACCGGCTCCAGATTTATCAGCAATAAACCAGCCAGCCGGAAGGGCCG
AGCGCAGAAGTGGTCCTGCAACTTTATCCGCCTCCATCCAGTCTATTAATTGTTGCCGGGAAGCTAGAGT
AAGTAGTTCGCCAGTTAATAGTTTGCGCAACGTTGTTGCCATTGCTACAGGCATCGTGGTGTCACGCTCG
TCGTTTGGTATGGCTTCATTCAGCTCCGGTTCCCAACGATCAAGGCGAGTTACATGATCCCCCATGTTGT
GCAAAAAAGCGGTTAGCTCCTTCGGTCCTCCGATCGTTGTCAGAAGTAAGTTGGCCGCAGTGTTATCACT
CATGGTTATGGCAGCACTGCATAATTCTCTTACTGTCATGCCATCCGTAAGATGCTTTTCTGTGACTGGT
GAGTACTCAACCAAGTCATTCTGAGAATAGTGTATGCGGCGACCGAGTTGCTCTTGCCCGGCGTCAATAC
GGGATAATACCGCGCCACATAGCAGAACTTTAAAAGTGCTCATCATTGGAAAACGTTCTTCGGGGCGAAA
ACTCTCAAGGATCTTACCGCTGTTGAGATCCAGTTCGATGTAACCCACTCGTGCACCCAACTGATCTTCA
GCATCTTTTACTTTCACCAGCGTTTCTGGGTGAGCAAAAACAGGAAGGCAAAATGCCGCAAAAAAGGGAA
TAAGGGCGACACGGAAATGTTGAATACTCATACTCTTCCTTTTTCAATATTATTGAAGCATTTATCAGGG
TTATTGTCTCATGAGCGGATACATATTTGAATGTATTTAGAAAAATAAACAAATAGGGGTTCCGCGCACA
TTTCCCCGAAAAGTGCCACCTGACGTCGACGGATCGGGAGATCTCCCGATCCCCTATGGTGCACTCTCAG
TACAATCTGCTCTGATGCCGCATAGTTAAGCCAGTATCTGCTCCCTGCTTGTGTGTTGGAGGTCGCTGAG
TAGTGCGCGAGCAAAATTTAAGCTACAACAAGGCAAGGCTTGACCGACAATTGCATGAAGAATCTGCTTA
GGGTTAGGCGTTTTGCGCTGCTTCGCGATGTACGGGCCAGATATACGCGTTGACATTGATTATTGACTAG
TTATTAATAGTAATCAATTACGGGGTCATTAGTTCATAGCCCATATATGGAGTTCCGCGTTACATAACTT
ACGGTAAATGGCCCGCCTGGCTGACCGCCCAACGACCCCCGCCCATTGACGTCAATAATGACGTATGTTC
CCATAGTAACGCCAATAGGGACTTTCCATTGACGTCAATGGGTGGAGTATTTACGGTAAACTGCCCACTT
GGCAGTACATCAAGTGTATCATATGCCAAGTACGCCCCCTATTGACGTCAATGACGGTAAATGGCCCGCC
TGGCATTATGCCCAGTACATGACCTTATGGGACTTTCCTACTTGGCAGTACATCTACGTATTAGTCATCG
CTATTACCATGGTGATGCGGTTTTGGCAGTACATCAATGGGCGTGGATAGCGGTTTGACTCACGGGGATT
TCCAAGTCTCCACCCCATTGACGTCAATGGGAGTTTGTTTTGGCACCAAAATCAACGGGACTTTCCAAAA
TGTCGTAACAACTCCGCCCCATTGACGCAAATGGGCGGTAGGCGTGTACGGTGGGAGGTCTATATAAGCA
GCGCGTTTTGCCTGTACTGGGTCTCTCTGGTTAGACCAGATCTGAGCCTGGGAGCTCTCTGGCTAACTAG
GGAACCCACTGCTTAAGCCTCAATAAAGCTTGCCTTGAGTGCTTCAAGTAGTGTGTGCCCGTCTGTTGTG
TGACTCTGGTAACTAGAGATCCCTCAGACCCTTTTAGTCAGTGTGGAAAATCTCTAGCAGTGGCGCCCGA
ACAGGGACTTGAAAGCGAAAGGGAAACCAGAGGAGCTCTCTCGACGCAGGACTCGGCTTGCTGAAGCGCG
CACGGCAAGAGGCGAGGGGCGGCGACTGGTGAGTACGCCAAAAATTTTGACTAGCGGAGGCTAGAAGGAG
AGAGATGGGTGCGAGAGCGTCAGTATTAAGCGGGGGAGAATTAGATCGCGATGGGAAAAAATTCGGTTAA
GGCCAGGGGGAAAGAAAAAATATAAATTAAAACATATAGTATGGGCAAGCAGGGAGCTAGAACGATTCGC
AGTTAATCCTGGCCTGTTAGAAACATCAGAAGGCTGTAGACAAATACTGGGACAGCTACAACCATCCCTT
CAGACAGGATCAGAAGAACTTAGATCATTATATAATACAGTAGCAACCCTCTATTGTGTGCATCAAAGGA
TAGAGATAAAAGACACCAAGGAAGCTTTAGACAAGATAGAGGAAGAGCAAAACAAAAGTAAGACCACCGC
ACAGCAAGCGGCCGCTGATCTTCAGACCTGGAGGAGGAGATATGAGGGACAATTGGAGAAGTGAATTATA
TAAATATAAAGTAGTAAAAATTGAACCATTAGGAGTAGCACCCACCAAGGCAAAGAGAAGAGTGGTGCAG
AGAGAAAAAAGAGCAGTGGGAATAGGAGCTTTGTTCCTTGGGTTCTTGGGAGCAGCAGGAAGCACTATGG
GCGCAGCGTCAATGACGCTGACGGTACAGGCCAGACAATTATTGTCTGGTATAGTGCAGCAGCAGAACAA
TTTGCTGAGGGCTATTGAGGCGCAACAGCATCTGTTGCAACTCACAGTCTGGGGCATCAAGCAGCTCCAG
GCAAGAATCCTGGCTGTGGAAAGATACCTAAAGGATCAACAGCTCCTGGGGATTTGGGGTTGCTCTGGAA
AACTCATTTGCACCACTGCTGTGCCTTGGAATGCTAGTTGGAGTAATAAATCTCTGGAACAGATTTGGAA
TCACACGACCTGGATGGAGTGGGACAGAGAAATTAACAATTACACAAGCTTAATACACTCCTTAATTGAA
GAATCGCAAAACCAGCAAGAAAAGAATGAACAAGAATTATTGGAATTAGATAAATGGGCAAGTTTGTGGA
ATTGGTTTAACATAACAAATTGGCTGTGGTATATAAAATTATTCATAATGATAGTAGGAGGCTTGGTAGG
TTTAAGAATAGTTTTTGCTGTACTTTCTATAGTGAATAGAGTTAGGCAGGGATATTCACCATTATCGTTT
CAGACCCACCTCCCAACCCCGAGGGGACCCGACAGGCCCGAAGGAATAGAAGAAGAAGGTGGAGAGAGAG
ACAGAGACAGATCCATTCGATTAGTGAACGGATCGGCACTGCGTGCGCCAATTCTGCAGACAAATGGCAG
TATTCATCCACAATTTTAAAAGAAAAGGGGGGATTGGGGGGTACAGTGCAGGGGAAAGAATAGTAGACAT
AATAGCAACAGACATACAAACTAAAGAATTACAAAAACAAATTACAAAAATTCAAAATTTTCGGGTTTAT
TACAGGGACAGCAGAGATCCAGTTTGGTTAATTAGCTAGCGAGGGCCTATTTCCCATGATTCCTTCATAT
TTGCATATACGATACAAGGCTGTTAGAGAGATAATTGGAATTAATTTGACTGTAAACACAAAGATATTAG
TACAAAATACGTGACGTAGAAAGTAATAATTTCTTGGGTAGTTTGCAGTTTTAAAATTATGTTTTAAAAT
GGACTATCATATGCTTACCGTAACTTGAAAGTATTTCGATTTCTTGGCTTTATATATCTTGTGGAAAGGA
CGAAACACCGACCGCACAGGACATCTCTC
