>Addgene plasmid #125513 | lentiSAMv2 ZFAND3-guide1 | depositor partial sequence | sequence record 240204 | Guide RNA, MS2 stem loops
NNNNNNNNNTTNNAGTTTTAAATTATGTTTTAAATGGACTATCATATGCTTACCGTAACTTGAAAGTATT
TCGATTTCTTGGCTTTATATATCTTGTGGAAAGGACGAAACACCGACCGCACAGGACATCTCTCGTTTTA
GAGCTAGGCCAACATGAGGATCACCCATGTCTGCAGGGCCTAGCAAGTTAAAATAAGGCTAGTCCGTTAT
CAACTTGGCCAACATGAGGATCACCCATGTCTGCAGGGCCAAGTGGCACCGAGTCGGTGCTTTTTTTGGA
TCCTAGGTCTTGAAAGGAGTGGGAATTGGCTCCGGTGCCCGTCAGTGGGCAGAGCGCACATCGCCCACAG
TCCCCGAGAAGTTGGGGGGAGGGGTCGGCAATTGATCCGGTGCCTAGAGAAGGTGGCGCGGGGTAAACTG
GGAAAGTGATGTCGTGTACTGGCTCCGCCTTTTTCCCGAGGGTGGGGGAGAACCGTATATAAGTGCAGTA
GTCGCCGTGAACGTTCTTTTTCGCAACGGGTTTGCCGCCAGAACACAGGCGTACGGCCACCATGAAAAGG
CCGGCGGCCACGAAAAAGGCCGGCCAGGCAAAAAAGAAAAAGGACAAGAAGTACAGCATCGGCCTGGCCA
TCGGCACCAACTCTGTGGGCTGGGCCGTGATCACCGACGAGTACAAGGTGCCCAGCAAGAAATTCAAGGT
GCTGGGCAACACCGACCGGCACAGCATCAAGAAGAACCTGATCGGAGCCCTGCTGTTCGACAGCGGCGAA
ACAGCCGAGGCCACCCGGCTGAAGAGAACCGCCAGAAGAAGATACACCAGACGGAAGAACCGGATCTGCT
ATCTGCAAGAGATCTTCAACAACGAGATGGCCAAGGTGGACGACAGCTTCTTCCACAGACTGGAAGAGTC
CTTCCTGGTGGANNAGGATAAGAAGCACGAGCGGGCACNNCATCTTCGGAAACTTCGTGGANNAAGGTGG
CCTAACANNNAGAAAGGACCCCACNNTCTACCACCTTGAGAAAGAAGCTGGGTGGACAGCACCCGACANG
GNCANNCNTGNAGGTTGATCTATCTGGCACCTGGNCCNNCGTGATGCAGGTTCCGGGGCNNACTTCCTGA
ATCAANGGCGATNNTGAAACNCNGAACAACAAGGAANNNGGGACAAGCNTGTTAATCCAGACTTGATGAA
GANNNNAAAANCCAGCATGTTTGAGGGAAAATCCTCCANCGANNNCCCAGCCGGCNNNNGNAAGCCCANG
GGGCCAATCCTGGTCTTGCCCAAANTTGAATNGAAAGACAAGAANGGCTGGTAAAAANNNNAATTACTCC
CAATTGGACCCCAGGCAAAAATAGAAAAAAANGGNTNGGTTTCGGCCAAACTTGAAATTGCCATGAAGAA
TCGGTTGACATNNNGCACCC
